Addgene plasmid #77270: NIM1K gRNA (BRDN0001148529)
Purpose: 3rd generation lentiviral gRNA plasmid targeting human NIM1K
Depositing lab: John Doench & David Root. Depositing organization: Broad Institute. Publication: Optimized sgRNA design to maximize activity and minimize off-target effects of CRISPR-Cas9. Doench JG, Fusi N, Sullender M, Hegde M, Vaimberg EW, Donovan KF, Smith I, Tothova Z, Wilen C, Orchard R, Virgin HW, Listgarten J, Root DE. Nat Biotechnol. 2016 Jan 18. doi: 10.1038/nbt.3437. PubMed 26780180.
Backbone
  Vector backbone: lentiGuide-Puro
  Backbone manufacturer: Zhang Lab (Addgene plasmid # 52963)
  Vector type: Mammalian Expression, Lentiviral, CRISPR
  Selectable markers: Puromycin
Growth in bacteria
  Bacterial resistance: Ampicillin, 100 μg/mL
  Growth temperature: 37°C
  Growth strain: DH5alpha
  Copy number: High Copy
Gene/Insert
  Gene/Insert name: NIM1K (alt names: NIM1K; NM_153361.3)
  gRNA/shRNA sequence: TTCCGGGACGAGCACTACAT
  Species: H. sapiens (human)
  Entrez Gene: NIM1 (a.k.a. MGC42105)
  Promoter: hU6
  Cloning method: Unknown
  Sequencing primers: 5′ U6-F; 3′ pS2-R
Terms and licenses: Academic/Nonprofit Terms; Industry Terms: Not Available to Industry
Depositor comments: The gRNA was designed to target the following Genbank reference sequence(s): NM_153361.3. Note that this plasmid does NOT contain Cas9. It should be used in conjunction with lentiCas9-Blast (Addgene #52962) or otherwise with cell lines already expressing Cas9. Browse the full kinome gRNA library at http://www.addgene.org/pooled-library/broadgpp-human-kinome/ or visit http://www.broadinstitute.org/rnai/public/ for detailed protocols and information.
How to cite: NIM1K gRNA (BRDN0001148529) was a gift from John Doench & David Root (Addgene plasmid # 77270 ; http://n2t.net/addgene:77270 ; RRID:Addgene_77270)
