[The description below was written by a language model from this plasmid's Addgene catalogue record and pLannotate feature annotations shown in this document.]
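Description:
NIM1K gRNA (BRDN0001148529) is a third-generation lentiviral guide RNA plasmid built on the lentiGuide-Puro backbone and designed to direct Streptococcus pyogenes Cas9 to the human NIM1K kinase gene. In bacteria it is maintained through a high-copy ColE1/pUC-type origin and selected with ampicillin via β-lactamase. The backbone also carries an f1 origin, an SV40 origin and poly(A) signal, and remnants of lac and T7/T3 cloning-vector elements that play no role in the payload.

The transfer cassette is framed by an RSV promoter fused to a truncated HIV-1 5' LTR, which drives Tat-independent production of the viral genome in packaging cells, and a ΔU3 self-inactivating 3' LTR that silences LTR promoter activity after integration. Between them lie the Ψ packaging signal with a partial gag fragment, the Rev response element for nuclear export of the full-length RNA, and a cPPT/CTS that aids nuclear import of the provirus. A human U6 RNA polymerase III promoter transcribes the NIM1K-specific 20-nucleotide spacer joined to the Cas9 gRNA scaffold. Downstream, the EF-1α core promoter with its intron A expresses puromycin N-acetyltransferase, followed by WPRE to enhance transcript expression, so transduced mammalian cells can be selected with puromycin.

The plasmid does not encode Cas9, so it is meant to be used with a separate Cas9 vector such as lentiCas9-Blast or in cells that already express Cas9. The guide was designed against a NIM1K reference transcript and belongs to a human kinome gRNA collection, making it suited to knockout of NIM1K individually or alongside other kinase-targeting guides.
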