Features (pLannotate 1.2.2; 29 found; start..end, strand, type, name):
     14..80      +  CDS            small t antigen (fragment): SV40 (simian virus 40) small t antigen
    106..317     +  promoter       EF-1α core promoter: core promoter for human elongation factor EF-1α
    318..1256    +  intron         EF-1α intron A: intron upstream of the start codon of human EF-1α
   1278..1877    +  CDS            PuroR (fragment): puromycin N-acetyltransferase; pac from Streptomyces; confers resistance to puromycin
   1893..2481    +  misc_feature   WPRE: woodchuck hepatitis virus posttranscriptional regulatory element
   2532..2551    +  misc_feature   cPPT/CTS (fragment): central polypurine tract and central termination sequence of HIV-1
   2553..2786    +  LTR            3' LTR (ΔU3): self-inactivating 3' long terminal repeat (LTR) from HIV-1
   2864..2985    +  polyA_signal   SV40 poly(A) signal: SV40 polyadenylation signal
   3025..3160    +  rep_origin     SV40 ori: SV40 origin of replication
   3181..3199    -  promoter       T7 promoter: promoter for bacteriophage T7 RNA polymerase
   3207..3362    +  CDS            lacZα (fragment): LacZα fragment of β-galactosidase; lacZ fragment
   3367..3795    +  rep_origin     f1 ori (sequence partly withheld): f1 bacteriophage origin of replication; arrow indicates direction of (+) strand synthesis
   3848..3952    +  promoter       AmpR promoter: bla
   3953..4813    +  CDS            AmpR: β-lactamase; bla; confers resistance to ampicillin, carbenicillin, and related antibiotics
   4984..5572    +  rep_origin     ori: high-copy-number ColE1/pMB1/pBR322/pUC origin of replication
   5755..5847    +  CDS            lacI (fragment): lac repressor; lacI; The lac repressor binds to the lac operator to inhibit transcription in E. coli. This inhibition can be relieved by adding lactose or isopropyl-β-D-thiogalactopyranoside (IPTG).
   5860..5881    +  protein_bind   CAP binding site: CAP binding activates transcription in the presence of cAMP. E. coli catabolite activator protein
   5896..5926    +  promoter       lac promoter: promoter for the E. coli lac operon
   5934..5950    +  protein_bind   lac operator: The lac repressor binds to the lac operator to inhibit transcription in E. coli. This inhibition can be relieved by adding lactose or isopropyl-β-D-thiogalactopyranoside (IPTG). lac repressor encoded by lacI
   5995..6013    +  promoter       T3 promoter: promoter for bacteriophage T3 RNA polymerase
   6041..6267    +  promoter       RSV promoter: Rous sarcoma virus enhancer/promoter
   6268..6448    +  LTR            5' LTR (truncated): truncated 5' long terminal repeat (LTR) from HIV-1
   6495..6620    +  misc_feature   HIV-1 Ψ: packaging signal of human immunodeficiency virus type 1
   6604..6967    +  CDS            HIV-1 gag (fragment): gag protein from human immunodeficiency virus 1; gag
   7113..7346    +  misc_feature   RRE: The Rev response element (RRE) of HIV-1 allows for Rev-dependent mRNA export from the nucleus to the cytoplasm.
   7723..7749    +  CDS            Rev (fragment): human immunodeficiency virus 1 (HIV-1) Rev protein; rev; enhances nuclear export of unspliced and incompletely spliced viral mRNAs
   7753..7993    +  promoter       U6 promoter: RNA polymerase III promoter for human U6 snRNA
   8023..8098    +  misc_RNA       gRNA scaffold: guide RNA scaffold for the Streptococcus pyogenes CRISPR/Cas9 system
   8154..8271    +  misc_feature   cPPT/CTS: central polypurine tract and central termination sequence of HIV-1
>Addgene plasmid #77270 | NIM1K gRNA (BRDN0001148529) | addgene full sequence | sequence record 187436 | Addgene Assembled Sequence
CCCGGGTGCAAAGATGGATAAAGTTTTAAACAGAGAGGAATCTTTGCAGCTAATGGACCTTCTAGGTCTT
GAAAGGAGTGGGAATTGGCTCCGGTGCCCGTCAGTGGGCAGAGCGCACATCGCCCACAGTCCCCGAGAAG
TTGGGGGGAGGGGTCGGCAATTGATCCGGTGCCTAGAGAAGGTGGCGCGGGGTAAACTGGGAAAGTGATG
TCGTGTACTGGCTCCGCCTTTTTCCCGAGGGTGGGGGAGAACCGTATATAAGTGCAGTAGTCGCCGTGAA
CGTTCTTTTTCGCAACGGGTTTGCCGCCAGAACACAGGTAAGTGCCGTGTGTGGTTCCCGCGGGCCTGGC
CTCTTTACGGGTTATGGCCCTTGCGTGCCTTGAATTACTTCCACCTGGCTGCAGTACGTGATTCTTGATC
CCGAGCTTCGGGTTGGAAGTGGGTGGGAGAGTTCGAGGCCTTGCGCTTAAGGAGCCCCTTCGCCTCGTGC
TTGAGTTGAGGCCTGGCCTGGGCGCTGGGGCCGCCGCGTGCGAATCTGGTGGCACCTTCGCGCCTGTCTC
GCTGCTTTCGATAAGTCTCTAGCCATTTAAAATTTTTGATGACCTGCTGCGACGCTTTTTTTCTGGCAAG
ATAGTCTTGTAAATGCGGGCCAAGATCTGCACACTGGTATTTCGGTTTTTGGGGCCGCGGGCGGCGACGG
GGCCCGTGCGTCCCAGCGCACATGTTCGGCGAGGCGGGGCCTGCGAGCGCGGCCACCGAGAATCGGACGG
GGGTAGTCTCAAGCTGGCCGGCCTGCTCTGGTGCCTGGCCTCGCGCCGCCGTGTATCGCCCCGCCCTGGG
CGGCAAGGCTGGCCCGGTCGGCACCAGTTGCGTGAGCGGAAAGATGGCCGCTTCCCGGCCCTGCTGCAGG
GAGCTCAAAATGGAGGACGCGGCGCTCGGGAGAGCGGGCGGGTGAGTCACCCACACAAAGGAAAAGGGCC
TTTCCGTCCTCAGCCGTCGCTTCATGTGACTCCACGGAGTACCGGGCGCCGTCCAGGCACCTCGATTAGT
TCTCGAGCTTTTGGAGTACGTCGTCTTTAGGTTGGGGGGAGGGGTTTTATGCGATGGAGTTTCCCCACAC
TGAGTGGGTGGAGACTGAAGTTAGGCCAGCTTGGCACTTGATGTAATTCTCCTTGGAATTTGCCCTTTTT
GAGTTTGGATCTTGGTTCATTCTCAAGCCTCAGACAGTGGTTCAAAGTTTTTTTCTTCCATTTCAGGTGT
CGTGACGTACGGCCACCATGACCGAGTACAAGCCCACGGTGCGCCTCGCCACCCGCGACGACGTCCCCAG
GGCCGTACGCACCCTCGCCGCCGCGTTCGCCGACTACCCCGCCACGCGCCACACCGTCGATCCGGACCGC
CACATCGAGCGGGTCACCGAGCTGCAAGAACTCTTCCTCACGCGCGTCGGGCTCGACATCGGCAAGGTGT
GGGTCGCGGACGACGGCGCCGCCGTGGCGGTCTGGACCACGCCGGAGAGCGTCGAAGCGGGGGCGGTGTT
CGCCGAGATCGGCCCGCGCATGGCCGAGTTGAGCGGTTCCCGGCTGGCCGCGCAGCAACAGATGGAAGGC
CTCCTGGCGCCGCACCGGCCCAAGGAGCCCGCGTGGTTCCTGGCCACCGTCGGAGTCTCGCCCGACCACC
AGGGCAAGGGTCTGGGCAGCGCCGTCGTGCTCCCCGGAGTGGAGGCGGCCGAGCGCGCCGGGGTGCCCGC
CTTCCTGGAGACCTCCGCGCCCCGCAACCTCCCCTTCTACGAGCGGCTCGGCTTCACCGTCACCGCCGAC
GTCGAGGTGCCCGAAGGACCGCGCACCTGGTGCATGACCCGCAAGCCCGGTGCCTGAACGCGTTAAGTCG
ACAATCAACCTCTGGATTACAAAATTTGTGAAAGATTGACTGGTATTCTTAACTATGTTGCTCCTTTTAC
GCTATGTGGATACGCTGCTTTAATGCCTTTGTATCATGCTATTGCTTCCCGTATGGCTTTCATTTTCTCC
TCCTTGTATAAATCCTGGTTGCTGTCTCTTTATGAGGAGTTGTGGCCCGTTGTCAGGCAACGTGGCGTGG
TGTGCACTGTGTTTGCTGACGCAACCCCCACTGGTTGGGGCATTGCCACCACCTGTCAGCTCCTTTCCGG
GACTTTCGCTTTCCCCCTCCCTATTGCCACGGCGGAACTCATCGCCGCCTGCCTTGCCCGCTGCTGGACA
GGGGCTCGGCTGTTGGGCACTGACAATTCCGTGGTGTTGTCGGGGAAATCATCGTCCTTTCCTTGGCTGC
TCGCCTGTGTTGCCACCTGGATTCTGCGCGGGACGTCCTTCTGCTACGTCCCTTCGGCCCTCAATCCAGC
GGACCTTCCTTCCCGCGGCCTGCTGCCGGCTCTGCGGCCTCTTCCGCGTCTTCGCCTTCGCCCTCAGACG
AGTCGGATCTCCCTTTGGGCCGCCTCCCCGCGTCGACTTTAAGACCAATGACTTACAAGGCAGCTGTAGA
TCTTAGCCACTTTTTAAAAGAAAAGGGGGGACTGGAAGGGCTAATTCACTCCCAACGAAGACAAGATCTG
CTTTTTGCTTGTACTGGGTCTCTCTGGTTAGACCAGATCTGAGCCTGGGAGCTCTCTGGCTAACTAGGGA
ACCCACTGCTTAAGCCTCAATAAAGCTTGCCTTGAGTGCTTCAAGTAGTGTGTGCCCGTCTGTTGTGTGA
CTCTGGTAACTAGAGATCCCTCAGACCCTTTTAGTCAGTGTGGAAAATCTCTAGCAGTACGTATAGTAGT
TCATGTCATCTTATTATTCAGTATTTATAACTTGCAAAGAAATGAATATCAGAGAGTGAGAGGAACTTGT
TTATTGCAGCTTATAATGGTTACAAATAAAGCAATAGCATCACAAATTTCACAAATAAAGCATTTTTTTC
ACTGCATTCTAGTTGTGGTTTGTCCAAACTCATCAATGTATCTTATCATGTCTGGCTCTAGCTATCCCGC
CCCTAACTCCGCCCATCCCGCCCCTAACTCCGCCCAGTTCCGCCCATTCTCCGCCCCATGGCTGACTAAT
TTTTTTTATTTATGCAGAGGCCGAGGCCGCCTCGGCCTCTGAGCTATTCCAGAAGTAGTGAGGAGGCTTT
TTTGGAGGCCTAGGGACGTACCCAATTCGCCCTATAGTGAGTCGTATTACGCGCGCTCACTGGCCGTCGT
TTTACAACGTCGTGACTGGGAAAACCCTGGCGTTACCCAACTTAATCGCCTTGCAGCACATCCCCCTTTC
GCCAGCTGGCGTAATAGCGAAGAGGCCCGCACCGATCGCCCTTCCCAACAGTTGCGCAGCCTGAATGGCG
AATGGG
[124 nt withheld, positions 3367-3490]
C
[91 nt withheld, positions 3492-3582]
A
[49 nt withheld, positions 3584-3632]
CCTTTGACGTTGGAGTCCACGTTCTTT
[37 nt withheld, positions 3660-3696]
ACCCTATCTCGGTCTATTCTTTTGATTTATAAGGGATTTTGCCGATTTCGGCCTATTGGTTAAAAAATGA
GCTGATTTAACAAAAATTTAACGCGAATTTTAACAAAATATTAACGCTTACAATTTAGGTGGCACTTTTC
GGGGAAATGTGCGCGGAACCCCTATTTGTTTATTTTTCTAAATACATTCAAATATGTATCCGCTCATGAG
ACAATAACCCTGATAAATGCTTCAATAATATTGAAAAAGGAAGAGTATGAGTATTCAACATTTCCGTGTC
GCCCTTATTCCCTTTTTTGCGGCATTTTGCCTTCCTGTTTTTGCTCACCCAGAAACGCTGGTGAAAGTAA
AAGATGCTGAAGATCAGTTGGGTGCACGAGTGGGTTACATCGAACTGGATCTCAACAGCGGTAAGATCCT
TGAGAGTTTTCGCCCCGAAGAACGTTTTCCAATGATGAGCACTTTTAAAGTTCTGCTATGTGGCGCGGTA
TTATCCCGTATTGACGCCGGGCAAGAGCAACTCGGTCGCCGCATACACTATTCTCAGAATGACTTGGTTG
AGTACTCACCAGTCACAGAAAAGCATCTTACGGATGGCATGACAGTAAGAGAATTATGCAGTGCTGCCAT
AACCATGAGTGATAACACTGCGGCCAACTTACTTCTGACAACGATCGGAGGACCGAAGGAGCTAACCGCT
TTTTTGCACAACATGGGGGATCATGTAACTCGCCTTGATCGTTGGGAACCGGAGCTGAATGAAGCCATAC
CAAACGACGAGCGTGACACCACGATGCCTGTAGCAATGGCAACAACGTTGCGCAAACTATTAACTGGCGA
ACTACTTACTCTAGCTTCCCGGCAACAATTAATAGACTGGATGGAGGCGGATAAAGTTGCAGGACCACTT
CTGCGCTCGGCCCTTCCGGCTGGCTGGTTTATTGCTGATAAATCTGGAGCCGGTGAGCGTGGGTCTCGCG
GTATCATTGCAGCACTGGGGCCAGATGGTAAGCCCTCCCGTATCGTAGTTATCTACACGACGGGGAGTCA
GGCAACTATGGATGAACGAAATAGACAGATCGCTGAGATAGGTGCCTCACTGATTAAGCATTGGTAACTG
TCAGACCAAGTTTACTCATATATACTTTAGATTGATTTAAAACTTCATTTTTAATTTAAAAGGATCTAGG
TGAAGATCCTTTTTGATAATCTCATGACCAAAATCCCTTAACGTGAGTTTTCGTTCCACTGAGCGTCAGA
CCCCGTAGAAAAGATCAAAGGATCTTCTTGAGATCCTTTTTTTCTGCGCGTAATCTGCTGCTTGCAAACA
AAAAAACCACCGCTACCAGCGGTGGTTTGTTTGCCGGATCAAGAGCTACCAACTCTTTTTCCGAAGGTAA
CTGGCTTCAGCAGAGCGCAGATACCAAATACTGTTCTTCTAGTGTAGCCGTAGTTAGGCCACCACTTCAA
GAACTCTGTAGCACCGCCTACATACCTCGCTCTGCTAATCCTGTTACCAGTGGCTGCTGCCAGTGGCGAT
AAGTCGTGTCTTACCGGGTTGGACTCAAGACGATAGTTACCGGATAAGGCGCAGCGGTCGGGCTGAACGG
GGGGTTCGTGCACACAGCCCAGCTTGGAGCGAACGACCTACACCGAACTGAGATACCTACAGCGTGAGCT
ATGAGAAAGCGCCACGCTTCCCGAAGGGAGAAAGGCGGACAGGTATCCGGTAAGCGGCAGGGTCGGAACA
GGAGAGCGCACGAGGGAGCTTCCAGGGGGAAACGCCTGGTATCTTTATAGTCCTGTCGGGTTTCGCCACC
TCTGACTTGAGCGTCGATTTTTGTGATGCTCGTCAGGGGGGCGGAGCCTATGGAAAAACGCCAGCAACGC
GGCCTTTTTACGGTTCCTGGCCTTTTGCTGGCCTTTTGCTCACATGTTCTTTCCTGCGTTATCCCCTGAT
TCTGTGGATAACCGTATTACCGCCTTTGAGTGAGCTGATACCGCTCGCCGCAGCCGAACGACCGAGCGCA
GCGAGTCAGTGAGCGAGGAAGCGGAAGAGCGCCCAATACGCAAACCGCCTCTCCCCGCGCGTTGGCCGAT
TCATTAATGCAGCTGGCACGACAGGTTTCCCGACTGGAAAGCGGGCAGTGAGCGCAACGCAATTAATGTG
AGTTAGCTCACTCATTAGGCACCCCAGGCTTTACACTTTATGCTTCCGGCTCGTATGTTGTGTGGAATTG
TGAGCGGATAACAATTTCACACAGGAAACAGCTATGACCATGATTACGCCAAGCGCGCAATTAACCCTCA
CTAAAGGGAACAAAAGCTGGAGCTGCAAGCTTAATGTAGTCTTATGCAATACTCTTGTAGTCTTGCAACA
TGGTAACGATGAGTTAGCAACATGCCTTACAAGGAGAGAAAAAGCACCGTGCATGCCGATTGGTGGAAGT
AAGGTGGTACGATCGTGCCTTATTAGGAAGGCAACAGACGGGTCTGACATGGATTGGACGAACCACTGAA
TTGCCGCATTGCAGAGATATTGTATTTAAGTGCCTAGCTCGATACATAAACGGGTCTCTCTGGTTAGACC
AGATCTGAGCCTGGGAGCTCTCTGGCTAACTAGGGAACCCACTGCTTAAGCCTCAATAAAGCTTGCCTTG
AGTGCTTCAAGTAGTGTGTGCCCGTCTGTTGTGTGACTCTGGTAACTAGAGATCCCTCAGACCCTTTTAG
TCAGTGTGGAAAATCTCTAGCAGTGGCGCCCGAACAGGGACTTGAAAGCGAAAGGGAAACCAGAGGAGCT
CTCTCGACGCAGGACTCGGCTTGCTGAAGCGCGCACGGCAAGAGGCGAGGGGCGGCGACTGGTGAGTACG
CCAAAAATTTTGACTAGCGGAGGCTAGAAGGAGAGAGATGGGTGCGAGAGCGTCAGTATTAAGCGGGGGA
GAATTAGATCGCGATGGGAAAAAATTCGGTTAAGGCCAGGGGGAAAGAAAAAATATAAATTAAAACATAT
AGTATGGGCAAGCAGGGAGCTAGAACGATTCGCAGTTAATCCTGGCCTGTTAGAAACATCAGAAGGCTGT
AGACAAATACTGGGACAGCTACAACCATCCCTTCAGACAGGATCAGAAGAACTTAGATCATTATATAATA
CAGTAGCAACCCTCTATTGTGTGCATCAAAGGATAGAGATAAAAGACACCAAGGAAGCTTTAGACAAGAT
AGAGGAAGAGCAAAACAAAAGTAAGACCACCGCACAGCAAGCGGCCGCTGATCTTCAGACCTGGAGGAGG
AGATATGAGGGACAATTGGAGAAGTGAATTATATAAATATAAAGTAGTAAAAATTGAACCATTAGGAGTA
GCACCCACCAAGGCAAAGAGAAGAGTGGTGCAGAGAGAAAAAAGAGCAGTGGGAATAGGAGCTTTGTTCC
TTGGGTTCTTGGGAGCAGCAGGAAGCACTATGGGCGCAGCGTCAATGACGCTGACGGTACAGGCCAGACA
ATTATTGTCTGGTATAGTGCAGCAGCAGAACAATTTGCTGAGGGCTATTGAGGCGCAACAGCATCTGTTG
CAACTCACAGTCTGGGGCATCAAGCAGCTCCAGGCAAGAATCCTGGCTGTGGAAAGATACCTAAAGGATC
AACAGCTCCTGGGGATTTGGGGTTGCTCTGGAAAACTCATTTGCACCACTGCTGTGCCTTGGAATGCTAG
TTGGAGTAATAAATCTCTGGAACAGATTTGGAATCACACGACCTGGATGGAGTGGGACAGAGAAATTAAC
AATTACACAAGCTTAATACACTCCTTAATTGAAGAATCGCAAAACCAGCAAGAAAAGAATGAACAAGAAT
TATTGGAATTAGATAAATGGGCAAGTTTGTGGAATTGGTTTAACATAACAAATTGGCTGTGGTATATAAA
ATTATTCATAATGATAGTAGGAGGCTTGGTAGGTTTAAGAATAGTTTTTGCTGTACTTTCTATAGTGAAT
AGAGTTAGGCAGGGATATTCACCATTATCGTTTCAGACCCACCTCCCAACCCCGAGGGGACCCAGAGAGG
GCCTATTTCCCATGATTCCTTCATATTTGCATATACGATACAAGGCTGTTAGAGAGATAATTAGAATTAA
TTTGACTGTAAACACAAAGATATTAGTACAAAATACGTGACGTAGAAAGTAATAATTTCTTGGGTAGTTT
GCAGTTTTAAAATTATGTTTTAAAATGGACTATCATATGCTTACCGTAACTTGAAAGTATTTCGATTTCT
TGGCTTTATATATCTTGTGGAAAGGACGAAACACCGTTCCGGGACGAGCACTACATGTTTTAGAGCTAGA
AATAGCAAGTTAAAATAAGGCTAGTCCGTTATCAACTTGAAAAAGTGGCACCGAGTCGGTGCTTTTTTAA
GCTTGGCGTAACTAGATCTTGAGACAAATGGCAGTATTCATCCACAATTTTAAAAGAAAAGGGGGGATTG
GGGGGTACAGTGCAGGGGAAAGAATAGTAGACATAATAGCAACAGACATACAAACTAAAGAATTACAAAA
ACAAATTACAAAAATTCAAAATTTTCGGGTTTATTACAGGGACAGCAGAGATCCACTTTGGCGCCGGCTC
GAGGGGG
