>Addgene plasmid #77270 | NIM1K gRNA (BRDN0001148529) | depositor partial sequence | sequence record 144730 | Target Sequence
TTCCGGGACGAGCACTACAT
