>Addgene plasmid #77270 | NIM1K gRNA (BRDN0001148529) | addgene partial sequence | sequence record 187435 | hU6-F
TAGAAAGTAATAATTTCTTGGGTAGTTTGCAGTTTTAAAATTATGTTTTAAAATGGACTATCATATGCTT
ACCGTAACTTGAAAGTATTTCGATTTCTTGGCTTTATATATCTTGTGGAAAGGACGAAACACCGTTCCGG
GACGAGCACTACATGTTTTAGAGCTAGAAATAGCAAGTTAAAATAAGGCTAGTCCGTTATCAACTTGAAA
AAGTGGCACCGAGTCGGTGCTTTTTTAAGCTTGGCGTAACTAGATCTTGAGACAAATGGCAGTATTCATC
CACAATTTTAAAAGAAAAGGGGGGATTGGGGGGTACAGTGCAGGGGAAAGAATAGTAGACATAATAGCAA
CAGACATACAAACTAAAGAATTACAAAAACAAATTACAAAAATTCAAAATTTTCGGGTTTATTACAGGGA
CAGCAGAGATCCACTTTGGCGCCGGCTCGAGGGGGCCCGGGTGCAAAGATGGATAAAGTTTTAAACAGAG
AGGAATCTTTGCAGCTAATGGACCTTCTAGGTCTTGAAAGGAGTGGGAATTGGCTCCGGTGCCCGTCAGT
GGGCAGAGCG
